Addgene plasmid #116134: pHAGE-BRAF-A762V
Purpose: Lentiviral expression of BRAF A762V
Depositing lab: Gordon Mills & Kenneth Scott. Depositing organization: Baylor College of Medicine. Publication: Systematic Functional Annotation of Somatic Mutations in Cancer. Ng PK, Li J, Jeong KJ, Shao S, Chen H, Tsang YH, Sengupta S, Wang Z, Bhavana VH, Tran R, Soewito S, Minussi DC, Moreno D, Kong K, Dogruluk T, Lu H, Gao J, Tokheim C, Zhou DC, Johnson AM, Zeng J, Ip CKM, Ju Z, Wester M, Yu S, Li Y, Vellano CP, Schultz N, Karchin R, Ding L, Lu Y, Cheung LWT, Chen K, Shaw KR, Meric-Bernstam F, Scott KL, Yi S, Sahni N, Liang H, Mills GB. Cancer Cell. 2018 Mar 12;33(3):450-462.e10. doi: 10.1016/j.ccell.2018.01.021. PubMed 29533785.
Backbone
  Vector backbone: pHAGE
  Vector type: Lentiviral
Growth in bacteria
  Bacterial resistance: Ampicillin, 100 μg/mL
  Growth temperature: 37°C
  Growth strain: Stbl3
  Copy number: High Copy
Gene/Insert
  Gene/Insert name: BRAF
  Species: H. sapiens (human)
  Mutation: A762V
  Entrez Gene: BRAF (a.k.a. B-RAF1, B-raf, BRAF-1, BRAF1, NS7, RAFB1)
  Cloning method: Gateway Cloning
Terms and licenses: Academic/Nonprofit Terms; Industry Terms: Not Available to Industry
How to cite: pHAGE-BRAF-A762V was a gift from Gordon Mills & Kenneth Scott (Addgene plasmid # 116134 ; http://n2t.net/addgene:116134 ; RRID:Addgene_116134)
