[The description below was written by a language model from this plasmid's Addgene catalogue record and pLannotate feature annotations shown in this document.]
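Description:
pHAGE-BRAF-A762V is an HIV-1-based lentiviral expression plasmid of about 10.8 kb, built on the pHAGE backbone to deliver human BRAF carrying the A762V substitution into mammalian cells. In bacteria it is maintained through a high-copy ColE1/pUC-type origin and selected with ampicillin via the bla gene. The viral portion contains a truncated 5' LTR, the Ψ packaging signal with an adjoining gag fragment, the Rev response element for Rev-dependent export of the genomic RNA, the cPPT/CTS element that aids nuclear import, and a ΔU3 self-inactivating 3' LTR, which silences LTR promoter activity after integration. Short nef, Rev, lac and SV40 fragments annotated elsewhere appear to be backbone remnants rather than functional units.

Between the LTRs, the constitutive human EF-1α promoter drives the BRAF open reading frame, which is flanked by attB1 and attB2 sites left by Gateway recombination. Downstream lie T3 and T7 promoter sequences, a partial attB4 site and a V5 epitope sequence; the record does not indicate whether the V5 tag is fused in frame to BRAF, so tagging should not be assumed. An EMCV IRES then allows translation of puromycin N-acetyltransferase from the same transcript, linking puromycin resistance to BRAF expression, and a WPRE enhances transcript stability and expression. BRAF encodes a serine/threonine kinase that phosphorylates MAP2K1 to activate MAP kinase signalling. The construct is intended for producing lentivirus to generate stable, selectable cell populations expressing this variant, and it comes from a study that systematically annotated the functional effects of somatic cancer mutations.
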