Features (pLannotate 1.2.2; 30 found; start..end, strand, type, name):
      1..1179    +  promoter       EF-1α promoter: strong constitutive promoter for human elongation factor EF-1α
   1200..1220    +  protein_bind   attB1: mutant version of attB; core recombination site for the Gateway® BP reaction BP Clonase™
   1226..3523    +  CDS            BRAF: BRAF_HUMAN - Also known as BRAF1, RAFB1. Experimental evidence at protein level: Swiss-Prot protein existence level 1. Protein kinase involved in the transduction of mitogenic signals from the cell membrane to the nucleus (Probable). Phosphorylates MAP2K1, and thereby activates the MAP kinase signal transduction pathway (PubMed:21441910, PubMed:29433126). May play a role in the postsynaptic responses of hippocampal neurons (PubMed:1508179). From Homo sapiens (Human).
   3526..3550    -  protein_bind   attB2: mutant version of attB; recombination site for the Gateway® BP reaction BP Clonase™
   3558..3576    +  promoter       T3 promoter: promoter for bacteriophage T3 RNA polymerase
   3602..3620    -  promoter       T7 promoter: promoter for bacteriophage T7 RNA polymerase
   3626..3644    -  protein_bind   attB4 (fragment): mutant version of attB; core recombination site for the Gateway® BP reaction BP Clonase™
   3700..3741    +  CDS            V5 tag: epitope tag from simian virus 5
   3867..4329    +  misc_feature   IRES: internal ribosome entry site (IRES) of the encephalomyocarditis virus (EMCV)
   4343..4940    +  CDS            PuroR (fragment): puromycin N-acetyltransferase; pac from Streptomyces; confers resistance to puromycin
   4956..5544    +  misc_feature   WPRE: woodchuck hepatitis virus posttranscriptional regulatory element
   5552..5617    +  CDS            nef (fragment): NEF_HV1Z2 - Experimental evidence at protein level: Swiss-Prot protein existence level 1. Extracellular Nef protein targets CD4(+) T-lymphocytes for apoptosis by interacting with CXCR4 surface receptors. From Human immunodeficiency virus type 1 group M subtype D (isolate Z2/CDC-Z34) (HIV-1).
   5619..5852    +  LTR            3' LTR (ΔU3): self-inactivating 3' long terminal repeat (LTR) from HIV-1
   6057..6161    +  promoter       AmpR promoter: bla
   6162..7022    +  CDS            AmpR: β-lactamase; bla; confers resistance to ampicillin, carbenicillin, and related antibiotics
   7193..7781    +  rep_origin     ori: high-copy-number ColE1/pMB1/pBR322/pUC origin of replication
   7964..8018    +  CDS            lacI (fragment): lac repressor; lacI; The lac repressor binds to the lac operator to inhibit transcription in E. coli. This inhibition can be relieved by adding lactose or isopropyl-β-D-thiogalactopyranoside (IPTG).
   8024..8117    +  rep_origin     SV40 ori (fragment): SV40 origin of replication
   8142..8179    +  CDS            lacI (fragment): lac repressor; lacI; The lac repressor binds to the lac operator to inhibit transcription in E. coli. This inhibition can be relieved by adding lactose or isopropyl-β-D-thiogalactopyranoside (IPTG).
   8192..8213    +  protein_bind   CAP binding site: CAP binding activates transcription in the presence of cAMP. E. coli catabolite activator protein
   8228..8258    +  promoter       lac promoter: promoter for the E. coli lac operon
   8262..8284    +  protein_bind   lac operator (fragment): The lac repressor binds to the lac operator to inhibit transcription in E. coli. This inhibition can be relieved by adding lactose or isopropyl-β-D-thiogalactopyranoside (IPTG). lac repressor encoded by lacI
   8316..8399    +  polyA_signal   SV40 poly(A) signal (fragment): SV40 polyadenylation signal
   8566..8895    +  CDS            nef (fragment): NEF_HV1BR - Experimental evidence at protein level: Swiss-Prot protein existence level 1. Extracellular Nef protein targets CD4(+) T-lymphocytes for apoptosis by interacting with CXCR4 surface receptors (PubMed:14990729). From Human immunodeficiency virus type 1 group M subtype B (isolate BRU/LAI) (HIV-1).
   8943..9200    +  LTR            5' LTR (truncated): truncated 5' long terminal repeat (LTR) from HIV-1
   9247..9372    +  misc_feature   HIV-1 Ψ: packaging signal of human immunodeficiency virus type 1
   9356..9694    +  CDS            HIV-1 gag (fragment): gag protein from human immunodeficiency virus 1; gag
   9869..10102   +  misc_feature   RRE: The Rev response element (RRE) of HIV-1 allows for Rev-dependent mRNA export from the nucleus to the cytoplasm.
  10479..10579   +  CDS            Rev (fragment): human immunodeficiency virus 1 (HIV-1) Rev protein; rev; enhances nuclear export of unspliced and incompletely spliced viral mRNAs
  10624..10741   +  misc_feature   cPPT/CTS: central polypurine tract and central termination sequence of HIV-1
>Addgene plasmid #116134 | pHAGE-BRAF-A762V | addgene full sequence | sequence record 250546 | Addgene NGS Result
GGCTCCGGTGCCCGTCAGTGGGCAGAGCGCACATCGCCCACAGTCCCCGAGAAGTTGGGGGGAGGGGTCG
GCAATTGAACCGGTGCCTAGAGAAGGTGGCGCGGGGTAAACTGGGAAAGTGATGTCGTGTACTGGCTCCG
CCTTTTTCCCGAGGGTGGGGGAGAACCGTATATAAGTGCAGTAGTCGCCGTGAACGTTCTTTTTCGCAAC
GGGTTTGCCGCCAGAACACAGGTAAGTGCCGTGTGTGGTTCCCGCGGGCCTGGCCTCTTTACGGGTTATG
GCCCTTGCGTGCCTTGAATTACTTCCACCTGGCTGCAGTACGTGATTCTTGATCCCGAGCTTCGGGTTGG
AAGTGGGTGGGAGAGTTCGAGGCCTTGCGCTTAAGGAGCCCCTTCGCCTCGTGCTTGAGTTGAGGCCTGG
CCTGGGCGCTGGGGCCGCCGCGTGCGAATCTGGTGGCACCTTCGCGCCTGTCTCGCTGCTTTCGATAAGT
CTCTAGCCATTTAAAATTTTTGATGACCTGCTGCGACGCTTTTTTTCTGGCAAGATAGTCTTGTAAATGC
GGGCCAAGATCTGCACACTGGTATTTCGGTTTTTGGGGCCGCGGGCGGCGACGGGGCCCGTGCGTCCCAG
CGCACATGTTCGGCGAGGCGGGGCCTGCGAGCGCGGCCACCGAGAATCGGACGGGGGTAGTCTCAAGCTG
GCCGGCCTGCTCTGGTGCCTGGCCTCGCGCCGCCGTGTATCGCCCCGCCCTGGGCGGCAAGGCTGGCCCG
GTCGGCACCAGTTGCGTGAGCGGAAAGATGGCCGCTTCCCGGCCCTGCTGCAGGGAGCTCAAAATGGAGG
ACGCGGCGCTCGGGAGAGCGGGCGGGTGAGTCACCCACACAAAGGAAAAGGGCCTTTCCGTCCTCAGCCG
TCGCTTCATGTGACTCCACGGAGTACCGGGCGCCGTCCAGGCACCTCGATTAGTTCTCGAGCTTTTGGAG
TACGTCGTCTTTAGGTTGGGGGGAGGGGTTTTATGCGATGGAGTTTCCCCACACTGAGTGGGTGGAGACT
GAAGTTAGGCCAGCTTGGCACTTGATGTAATTCTCCTTGGAATTTGCCCTTTTTGAGTTTGGATCTTGGT
TCATTCTCAAGCCTCAGACAGTGGTTCAAAGTTTTTTTCTTCCATTTCAGGTGTCGTGAAGCGGCCCTGC
AGATATCAACAAGTTTGTACAAAAAAGCAGGCACCATGGCGGCGCTGAGCGGTGGCGGTGGTGGCGGCGC
GGAGCCGGGCCAGGCTCTGTTCAACGGGGACATGGAGCCCGAGGCCGGCGCCGGCGCCGGCGCCGCGGCC
TCTTCGGCTGCGGACCCTGCCATTCCGGAGGAGGTGTGGAATATCAAACAAATGATTAAGTTGACACAGG
AACATATAGAGGCCCTATTGGACAAATTTGGTGGGGAGCATAATCCACCATCAATATATCTGGAGGCCTA
TGAAGAATACACCAGCAAGCTAGATGCACTCCAACAAAGAGAACAACAGTTATTGGAATCTCTGGGGAAC
GGAACTGATTTTTCTGTTTCTAGCTCTGCATCAATGGATACCGTTACATCTTCTTCCTCTTCTAGCCTTT
CAGTGCTACCTTCATCTCTTTCAGTTTTTCAAAATCCCACAGATGTGGCACGGAGCAACCCCAAGTCACC
ACAAAAACCTATCGTTAGAGTCTTCCTGCCCAACAAACAGAGGACAGTGGTACCTGCAAGGTGTGGAGTT
ACAGTCCGAGACAGTCTAAAGAAAGCACTGATGATGAGAGGTCTAATCCCAGAGTGCTGTGCTGTTTACA
GAATTCAGGATGGAGAGAAGAAACCAATTGGTTGGGACACTGATATTTCCTGGCTTACTGGAGAAGAATT
GCATGTGGAAGTGTTGGAGAATGTTCCACTTACAACACACAACTTTGTACGAAAAACGTTTTTCACCTTA
GCATTTTGTGACTTTTGTCGAAAGCTGCTTTTCCAGGGTTTCCGCTGTCAAACATGTGGTTATAAATTTC
ACCAGCGTTGTAGTACAGAAGTTCCACTGATGTGTGTTAATTATGACCAACTTGATTTGCTGTTTGTCTC
CAAGTTCTTTGAACACCACCCAATACCACAGGAAGAGGCGTCCTTAGCAGAGACTGCCCTAACATCTGGA
TCATCCCCTTCCGCACCCGCCTCGGACTCTATTGGGCCCCAAATTCTCACCAGTCCGTCTCCTTCAAAAT
CCATTCCAATTCCACAGCCCTTCCGACCAGCAGATGAAGATCATCGAAATCAATTTGGGCAACGAGACCG
ATCCTCATCAGCTCCCAATGTGCATATAAACACAATAGAACCTGTCAATATTGATGACTTGATTAGAGAC
CAAGGATTTCGTGGTGATGGAGGATCAACCACAGGTTTGTCTGCTACCCCCCCTGCCTCATTACCTGGCT
CACTAACTAACGTGAAAGCCTTACAGAAATCTCCAGGACCTCAGCGAGAAAGGAAGTCATCTTCATCCTC
AGAAGACAGGAATCGAATGAAAACACTTGGTAGACGGGACTCGAGTGATGATTGGGAGATTCCTGATGGG
CAGATTACAGTGGGACAAAGAATTGGATCTGGATCATTTGGAACAGTCTACAAGGGAAAGTGGCATGGTG
ATGTGGCAGTGAAAATGTTGAATGTGACAGCACCTACACCTCAGCAGTTACAAGCCTTCAAAAATGAAGT
AGGAGTACTCAGGAAAACACGACATGTGAATATCCTACTCTTCATGGGCTATTCCACAAAGCCACAACTG
GCTATTGTTACCCAGTGGTGTGAGGGCTCCAGCTTGTATCACCATCTCCATATCATTGAGACCAAATTTG
AGATGATCAAACTTATAGATATTGCACGACAGACTGCACAGGGCATGGATTACTTACACGCCAAGTCAAT
CATCCACAGAGACCTCAAGAGTAATAATATATTTCTTCATGAAGACCTCACAGTAAAAATAGGTGATTTT
GGTCTAGCTACAGTGAAATCTCGATGGAGTGGGTCCCATCAGTTTGAACAGTTGTCTGGATCCATTTTGT
GGATGGCACCAGAAGTCATCAGAATGCAAGATAAAAATCCATACAGCTTTCAGTCAGATGTATATGCATT
TGGAATTGTTCTGTATGAATTGATGACTGGACAGTTACCTTATTCAAACATCAACAACAGGGACCAGATA
ATTTTTATGGTGGGACGAGGATACCTGTCTCCAGATCTCAGTAAGGTACGGAGTAACTGTCCAAAAGCCA
TGAAGAGATTAATGGCAGAGTGCCTCAAAAAGAAAAGAGATGAGAGACCACTCTTTCCCCAAATTCTCGC
CTCTATTGAGCTGCTGGCCCGCTCATTGCCAAAAATTCACCGCAGTGCATCAGAACCCTCCTTGAATCGG
GCTGGTTTCCAAACAGAGGATTTTAGTCTATATGCTTGTGCTTCTCCAAAAACACCCATCCAGGCAGGGG
GATATGGTGTGTTTCCTGTCCACTGACCCAACTTTCTTGTACAAAGTGGTGATATCCAATTAACCCTCAC
TAAAGGTAGTTGAAGTTAGTTTAAGTGTTACCCTATAGTGAGTCGTATTACCACCCAACTTTTCTATACA
AAGTGGTTGATATCCAGCACAGTGGCGGCCGCTCGAGTCTAGAGGGCCCGCGGTTCGAAGGTAAGCCTAT
CCCTAACCCTCTCCTCGGTCTCGATTCTACGCGTACCGGTTAGTAATGAGATCCCTCCCCCCCCCCTAAC
GTTACTGGCCGAAGCCGCTTGGAATAAGGCCGGTGTGCGTTTGTCTATATGTTATTTTCCACCATATTGC
CGTCTTTTGGCAATGTGAGGGCCCGGAAACCTGGCCCTGTCTTCTTGACGAGCATTCCTAGGGGTCTTTC
CCCTCTCGCCAAAGGAATGCAAGGTCTGTTGAATGTCGTGAAGGAAGCAGTTCCTCTGGAAGCTTCTTGA
AGACAAACAACGTCTGTAGCGACCCTTTGCAGGCAGCGGAACCCCCCACCTGGCGACAGGTGCCTCTGCG
GCCAAAAGCCACGTGTATAAGATACACCTGCAAAGGCGGCACAACCCCAGTGCCACGTTGTGAGTTGGAT
AGTTGTGGAAAGAGTCAAATGGCTCTCCTCAAGCGTATTCAACAAGGGGCTGAAGGATGCCCAGAAGGTA
CCCCATTGTATGGGATCTGATCTGGGGCCTCGGTGCACATGCTTTACATGTGTTTAGTCGAGGTTAAAAA
AACGTCTAGGCCCCCCGAACCACGGGGACGTGGTTTTCCTTTGAAAAACACGATGATAATATGGCCACAC
ATATGACCGAGTACAAGCCCACGGTGCGCCTCGCCACCCGCGACGACGTCCCCAGGGCCGTACGCACCCT
CGCCGCCGCGTTCGCCGACTACCCCGCCACGCGCCACACCGTCGATCCGGACCGCCACATCGAGCGGGTC
ACCGAGCTGCAAGAACTCTTCCTCACGCGCGTCGGGCTCGACATCGGCAAGGTGTGGGTCGCGGACGACG
GCGCCGCGGTGGCGGTCTGGACCACGCCGGAGAGCGTCGAAGCGGGGGCGGTGTTCGCCGAGATCGGCCC
GCGCATGGCCGAGTTGAGCGGTTCCCGGCTGGCCGCGCAGCAACAGATGGAAGGCCTCCTGGCGCCGCAC
CGGCCCAAGGAGCCCGCGTGGTTCCTGGCCACCGTCGGCGTCTCGCCCGACCACCAGGGCAAGGGTCTGG
GCAGCGCCGTCGTGCTCCCCGGAGTGGAGGCGGCCGAGCGCGCCGGGGTGCCCGCCTTCCTGGAGACCTC
CGCGCCCCGCAACCTCCCCTTCTACGAGCGGCTCGGCTTCACCGTCACCGCCGACGTCGAGGTGCCCGAA
GGACCGCGCACCTGGTGCATGACCCGCAAGCCCGGTGCCTAAATCGATAGATCCTAATCAACCTCTGGAT
TACAAAATTTGTGAAAGATTGACTGGTATTCTTAACTATGTTGCTCCTTTTACGCTATGTGGATACGCTG
CTTTAATGCCTTTGTATCATGCTATTGCTTCCCGTATGGCTTTCATTTTCTCCTCCTTGTATAAATCCTG
GTTGCTGTCTCTTTATGAGGAGTTGTGGCCCGTTGTCAGGCAACGTGGCGTGGTGTGCACTGTGTTTGCT
GACGCAACCCCCACTGGTTGGGGCATTGCCACCACCTGTCAGCTCCTTTCCGGGACTTTCGCTTTCCCCC
TCCCTATTGCCACGGCGGAACTCATCGCCGCCTGCCTTGCCCGCTGCTGGACAGGGGCTCGGCTGTTGGG
CACTGACAATTCCGTGGTGTTGTCGGGGAAATCATCGTCCTTTCCTTGGCTGCTCGCCTGTGTTGCCACC
TGGATTCTGCGCGGGACGTCCTTCTGCTACGTCCCTTCGGCCCTCAATCCAGCGGACCTTCCTTCCCGCG
GCCTGCTGCCGGCTCTGCGGCCTCTTCCGCGTCTTCGCCTTCGCCCTCAGACGAGTCGGATCTCCCTTTG
GGCCGCCTCCCCGCCTGAGATCCTTTAAGACCAATGACTTACAAGGCAGCTGTAGATCTTAGCCACTTTT
TAAAAGAAAAGGGGGGACTGGAAGGGCTAATTCACTCCCAACGAAGACAAGATCTGCTTTTTGCTTGTAC
TGGGTCTCTCTGGTTAGACCAGATCTGAGCCTGGGAGCTCTCTGGCTAACTAGGGAACCCACTGCTTAAG
CCTCAATAAAGCTTGCCTTGAGTGCTTCAAGTAGTGTGTGCCCGTCTGTTGTGTGACTCTGGTAACTAGA
GATCCCTCAGACCCTTTTAGTCAGTGTGGAAAATCTCTAGCAGTAGTAGTTCATGTCATCTTATTATTCA
GTATTTATAACTTGCAAAGAAATGAATATCAGAGAGTGAGAGGCCCGGGTTAATTAAGGAAAGGGCTAGA
TCATTCTTGAAGACGAAAGGGCCTCGTGATACGCCTATTTTTATAGGTTAATGTCATGATAATAATGGTT
TCTTAGACGTCAGGTGGCACTTTTCGGGGAAATGTGCGCGGAACCCCTATTTGTTTATTTTTCTAAATAC
ATTCAAATATGTATCCGCTCATGAGACAATAACCCTGATAAATGCTTCAATAATATTGAAAAAGGAAGAG
TATGAGTATTCAACATTTCCGTGTCGCCCTTATTCCCTTTTTTGCGGCATTTTGCCTTCCTGTTTTTGCT
CACCCAGAAACGCTGGTGAAAGTAAAAGATGCTGAAGATCAGTTGGGTGCACGAGTGGGTTACATCGAAC
TGGATCTCAACAGCGGTAAGATCCTTGAGAGTTTTCGCCCCGAAGAACGTTTTCCAATGATGAGCACTTT
TAAAGTTCTGCTATGTGGCGCGGTATTATCCCGTGTTGACGCCGGGCAAGAGCAACTCGGTCGCCGCATA
CACTATTCTCAGAATGACTTGGTTGAGTACTCACCAGTCACAGAAAAGCATCTTACGGATGGCATGACAG
TAAGAGAATTATGCAGTGCTGCCATAACCATGAGTGATAACACTGCGGCCAACTTACTTCTGACAACGAT
CGGAGGACCGAAGGAGCTAACCGCTTTTTTGCACAACATGGGGGATCATGTAACTCGCCTTGATCGTTGG
GAACCGGAGCTGAATGAAGCCATACCAAACGACGAGCGTGACACCACGATGCCTGTAGCAATGGCAACAA
CGTTGCGCAAACTATTAACTGGCGAACTACTTACTCTAGCTTCCCGGCAACAATTAATAGACTGGATGGA
GGCGGATAAAGTTGCAGGACCACTTCTGCGCTCGGCCCTTCCGGCTGGCTGGTTTATTGCTGATAAATCT
GGAGCCGGTGAGCGTGGGTCTCGCGGTATCATTGCAGCACTGGGGCCAGATGGTAAGCCCTCCCGTATCG
TAGTTATCTACACGACGGGGAGTCAGGCAACTATGGATGAACGAAATAGACAGATCGCTGAGATAGGTGC
CTCACTGATTAAGCATTGGTAACTGTCAGACCAAGTTTACTCATATATACTTTAGATTGATTTAAAACTT
CATTTTTAATTTAAAAGGATCTAGGTGAAGATCCTTTTTGATAATCTCATGACCAAAATCCCTTAACGTG
AGTTTTCGTTCCACTGAGCGTCAGACCCCGTAGAAAAGATCAAAGGATCTTCTTGAGATCCTTTTTTTCT
GCGCGTAATCTGCTGCTTGCAAACAAAAAAACCACCGCTACCAGCGGTGGTTTGTTTGCCGGATCAAGAG
CTACCAACTCTTTTTCCGAAGGTAACTGGCTTCAGCAGAGCGCAGATACCAAATACTGTTCTTCTAGTGT
AGCCGTAGTTAGGCCACCACTTCAAGAACTCTGTAGCACCGCCTACATACCTCGCTCTGCTAATCCTGTT
ACCAGTGGCTGCTGCCAGTGGCGATAAGTCGTGTCTTACCGGGTTGGACTCAAGACGATAGTTACCGGAT
AAGGCGCAGCGGTCGGGCTGAACGGGGGGTTCGTGCACACAGCCCAGCTTGGAGCGAACGACCTACACCG
AACTGAGATACCTACAGCGTGAGCTATGAGAAAGCGCCACGCTTCCCGAAGGGAGAAAGGCGGACAGGTA
TCCGGTAAGCGGCAGGGTCGGAACAGGAGAGCGCACGAGGGAGCTTCCAGGGGGAAACGCCTGGTATCTT
TATAGTCCTGTCGGGTTTCGCCACCTCTGACTTGAGCGTCGATTTTTGTGATGCTCGTCAGGGGGGCGGA
GCCTATGGAAAAACGCCAGCAACGCGGCCTTTTTACGGTTCCTGGCCTTTTGCTGGCCTTTTGCTCACAT
GTTCTTTCCTGCGTTATCCCCTGATTCTGTGGATAACCGTATTACCGCCTTTGAGTGAGCTGATACCGCT
CGCCGCAGCCGAACGACCGAGCGCAGCGAGTCAGTGAGCGAGGAAGCGGAAGAGCGCCCAATACGCAAAC
CGCCTCTCCCCGCGCGTTGGCCGATTCATTAATGCAGCAAGCTCATGGCTGACTAATTTTTTTTATTTAT
GCAGAGGCCGAGGCCGCCTCGGCCTCTGAGCTATTCCAGAAGTAGTGAGGAGGCTTTTTTGGAGGCCTAG
GCTTTTGCAAAAAGCTCCCCGTGGCACGACAGGTTTCCCGACTGGAAAGCGGGCAGTGAGCGCAACGCAA
TTAATGTGAGTTAGCTCACTCATTAGGCACCCCAGGCTTTACACTTTATGCTTCCGGCTCGTATGTTGTG
TGGAATTGTGAGCGGATAACAATTTCACACAGGAAACAGCTATGACATGATTACGAATTTCACAAATAAA
GCATTTTTTTCACTGCATTCTAGTTGTGGTTTGTCCAAACTCATCAATGTATCTTATCATGTCTGGATCA
ACTGGATAACTCAAGCTAACCAAAATCATCCCAAACTTCCCACCCCATACCCTATTACCACTGCCAATTA
CCTGTGGTTTCATTTACTCTAAACCTGTGATTCCTCTGAATTATTTTCATTTTAAAGAAATTGTATTTGT
TAAATATGTACTACAAACTTAGTAGTTGGAAGGGCTAATTCACTCCCAAAGAAGACAAGATATCCTTGAT
CTGTGGATCTACCACACACAAGGCTACTTCCCTGATTAGCAGAACTACACACCAGGGCCAGGGGTCAGAT
ATCCACTGACCTTTGGATGGTGCTACAAGCTAGTACCAGTTGAGCCAGATAAGGTAGAAGAGGCCAATAA
AGGAGAGAACACCAGCTTGTTACACCCTGTGAGCCTGCATGGGATGGATGACCCGGAGAGAGAAGTGTTA
GAGTGGAGGTTTGACAGCCGCCTAGCATTTCATCACGTGGCCCGAGAGCTGCATCCGGAGTACTTCAAGA
ACTGCTGATATCGAGCTTGCTACAAGGGACTTTCCGCTGGGGACTTTCCAGGGAGGCGTGGCCTGGGCGG
GACTGGGGAGTGGCGAGCCCTCAGATCCTGCATATAAGCAGCTGCTTTTTGCCTGTACTGGGTCTCTCTG
GTTAGACCAGATCTGAGCCTGGGAGCTCTCTGGCTAACTAGGGAACCCACTGCTTAAGCCTCAATAAAGC
TTGCCTTGAGTGCTTCAAGTAGTGTGTGCCCGTCTGTTGTGTGACTCTGGTAACTAGAGATCCCTCAGAC
CCTTTTAGTCAGTGTGGAAAATCTCTAGCAGTGGCGCCCGAACAGGGACTTGAAAGCGAAAGGGAAACCA
GAGGAGCTCTCTCGACGCAGGACTCGGCTTGCTGAAGCGCGCACGGCAAGAGGCGAGGGGCGGCGACTGG
TGAGTACGCCAAAAATTTTGACTAGCGGAGGCTAGAAGGAGAGAGATGGGTGCGAGAGCGTCAGTATTAA
GCGGGGGAGAATTAGATCGCGATGGGAAAAAATTCGGTTAAGGCCAGGGGGAAAGAAAAAATATAAATTA
AAACATATAGTATGGGCAAGCAGGGAGCTAGAACGATTCGCAGTTAATCCTGGCCTGTTAGAAACATCAG
AAGGCTGTAGACAAATACTGGGACAGCTACAACCATCCCTTCAGACAGGATCAGAAGAACTTAGATCATT
ATATAATACAGTAGCAACCCTCTATTGTGTGCATCAAAGGATAGAGATAAAAGACACCAAGGAAGCTTTA
GACAAGATAGAGGAAGAGCAAAACAAAAGTAAGACCACCGCACAGCAAGCGGCCGGCCGCTGATCTTCAG
ACCTGGAGGAGGAGATATGAGGGACAATTGGAGAAGTGAATTATATAAATATAAAGTAGTAAAAATTGAA
CCATTAGGAGTAGCACCCACCAAGGCAAAGAGAAGAGTGGTGCAGAGAGAAAAAAGAGCAGTGGGAATAG
GAGCTTTGTTCCTTGGGTTCTTGGGAGCAGCAGGAAGCACTATGGGCGCAGCGTCAATGACGCTGACGGT
ACAGGCCAGACAATTATTGTCTGGTATAGTGCAGCAGCAGAACAATTTGCTGAGGGCTATTGAGGCGCAA
CAGCATCTGTTGCAACTCACAGTCTGGGGCATCAAGCAGCTCCAGGCAAGAATCCTGGCTGTGGAAAGAT
ACCTAAAGGATCAACAGCTCCTGGGGATTTGGGGTTGCTCTGGAAAACTCATTTGCACCACTGCTGTGCC
TTGGAATGCTAGTTGGAGTAATAAATCTCTGGAACAGATTTGGAATCACACGACCTGGATGGAGTGGGAC
AGAGAAATTAACAATTACACAAGCTTAATACACTCCTTAATTGAAGAATCGCAAAACCAGCAAGAAAAGA
ATGAACAAGAATTATTGGAATTAGATAAATGGGCAAGTTTGTGGAATTGGTTTAACATAACAAATTGGCT
GTGGTATATAAAATTATTCATAATGATAGTAGGAGGCTTGGTAGGTTTAAGAATAGTTTTTGCTGTACTT
TCTATAGTGAATAGAGTTAGGCAGGGATATTCACCATTATCGTTTCAGACCCACCTCCCAACCCCGAGGG
GACCCGACAGGCCCGAAGGAATAGAAGAAGAAGGTGGAGAGAGAGACAGAGACAGATCCATTCGATTAGT
GAACGGATCTCGACGGTATCGCCGAATTCACAAATGGCAGTATTCATCCACAATTTTAAAAGAAAAGGGG
GGATTGGGGGGTACAGTGCAGGGGAAAGAATAGTAGACATAATAGCAACAGACATACAAACTAAAGAATT
ACAAAAACAAATTACAAAAATTCAAAATTTTCGGGTTTATTACAGGGACAGCAGAGATCCAGTTTGGACT
AGTCGTGA
