>Addgene plasmid #116134 | pHAGE-BRAF-A762V | depositor partial sequence | sequence record 219008 | insert
ATGGCGGCGCTGAGCGGTGGCGGTGGTGGCGGCGCGGAGCCGGGCCAGGCTCTGTTCAACGGGGACATGG
AGCCCGAGGCCGGCGCCGGCGCCGGCGCCGCGGCCTCTTCGGCTGCGGACCCTGCCATTCCGGAGGAGGT
GTGGAATATCAAACAAATGATTAAGTTGACACAGGAACATATAGAGGCCCTATTGGACAAATTTGGTGGG
GAGCATAATCCACCATCAATATATCTGGAGGCCTATGAAGAATACACCAGCAAGCTAGATGCACTCCAAC
AAAGAGAACAACAGTTATTGGAATCTCTGGGGAACGGAACTGATTTTTCTGTTTCTAGCTCTGCATCAAT
GGATACCGTTACATCTTCTTCCTCTTCTAGCCTTTCAGTGCTACCTTCATCTCTTTCAGTTTTTCAAAAT
CCCACAGATGTGGCACGGAGCAACCCCAAGTCACCACAAAAACCTATCGTTAGAGTCTTCCTGCCCAACA
AACAGAGGACAGTGGTACCTGCAAGGTGTGGAGTTACAGTCCGAGACAGTCTAAAGAAAGCACTGATGAT
GAGAGGTCTAATCCCAGAGTGCTGTGCTGTTTACAGAATTCAGGATGGAGAGAAGAAACCAATTGGTTGG
GACACTGATATTTCCTGGCTTACTGGAGAAGAATTGCATGTGGAAGTGTTGGAGAATGTTCCACTTACAA
CACACAACTTTGTACGAAAAACGTTTTTCACCTTAGCATTTTGTGACTTTTGTCGAAAGCTGCTTTTCCA
GGGTTTCCGCTGTCAAACATGTGGTTATAAATTTCACCAGCGTTGTAGTACAGAAGTTCCACTGATGTGT
GTTAATTATGACCAACTTGATTTGCTGTTTGTCTCCAAGTTCTTTGAACACCACCCAATACCACAGGAAG
AGGCGTCCTTAGCAGAGACTGCCCTAACATCTGGATCATCCCCTTCCGCACCCGCCTCGGACTCTATTGG
GCCCCAAATTCTCACCAGTCCGTCTCCTTCAAAATCCATTCCAATTCCACAGCCCTTCCGACCAGCAGAT
GAAGATCATCGAAATCAATTTGGGCAACGAGACCGATCCTCATCAGCTCCCAATGTGCATATAAACACAA
TAGAACCTGTCAATATTGATGACTTGATTAGAGACCAAGGATTTCGTGGTGATGGAGGATCAACCACAGG
TTTGTCTGCTACCCCCCCTGCCTCATTACCTGGCTCACTAACTAACGTGAAAGCCTTACAGAAATCTCCA
GGACCTCAGCGAGAAAGGAAGTCATCTTCATCCTCAGAAGACAGGAATCGAATGAAAACACTTGGTAGAC
GGGACTCGAGTGATGATTGGGAGATTCCTGATGGGCAGATTACAGTGGGACAAAGAATTGGATCTGGATC
ATTTGGAACAGTCTACAAGGGAAAGTGGCATGGTGATGTGGCAGTGAAAATGTTGAATGTGACAGCACCT
ACACCTCAGCAGTTACAAGCCTTCAAAAATGAAGTAGGAGTACTCAGGAAAACACGACATGTGAATATCC
TACTCTTCATGGGCTATTCCACAAAGCCACAACTGGCTATTGTTACCCAGTGGTGTGAGGGCTCCAGCTT
GTATCACCATCTCCATATCATTGAGACCAAATTTGAGATGATCAAACTTATAGATATTGCACGACAGACT
GCACAGGGCATGGATTACTTACACGCCAAGTCAATCATCCACAGAGACCTCAAGAGTAATAATATATTTC
TTCATGAAGACCTCACAGTAAAAATAGGTGATTTTGGTCTAGCTACAGTGAAATCTCGATGGAGTGGGTC
CCATCAGTTTGAACAGTTGTCTGGATCCATTTTGTGGATGGCACCAGAAGTCATCAGAATGCAAGATAAA
AATCCATACAGCTTTCAGTCAGATGTATATGCATTTGGAATTGTTCTGTATGAATTGATGACTGGACAGT
TACCTTATTCAAACATCAACAACAGGGACCAGATAATTTTTATGGTGGGACGAGGATACCTGTCTCCAGA
TCTCAGTAAGGTACGGAGTAACTGTCCAAAAGCCATGAAGAGATTAATGGCAGAGTGCCTCAAAAAGAAA
AGAGATGAGAGACCACTCTTTCCCCAAATTCTCGCCTCTATTGAGCTGCTGGCCCGCTCATTGCCAAAAA
TTCACCGCAGTGCATCAGAACCCTCCTTGAATCGGGCTGGTTTCCAAACAGAGGATTTTAGTCTATATGC
TTGTGCTTCTCCAAAAACACCCATCCAGGCAGGGGGATATGGTGTGTTTCCTGTCCACTGA
